>Addgene plasmid #50259 | pICH45173 | addgene full sequence | sequence record 497573 | Addgene NGS Result
GTCTTGAGTCCAACCCGGTAAGACACGACTTATCGCCACTGGCAGCAGCCACTGGTAACAGGATTAGCAG
AGCGAGGTATGTAGGCGGTGCTACAGAGTTCTTGAAGTGGTGGCCTAACTACGGCTACACTAGAAGAACA
GTATTTGGTATCTGCGCTCTGCTGAAGCCAGTTACCTTCGGAAAAAGAGTTGGTAGCTCTTGATCCGGCA
AACAAACCACCGCTGGTAGCGGTGGTTTTTTTGTTTGCAAGCAGCAGATTACGCGCAGAAAAAAAGGATC
TCAAGAAGATCCTTTGATCTTTTCTACGGGGTCTGACGCTCAGTGGAACGAAAACTCACGTTAAGGGATT
TTGGTCATGAGATTATCAAAAAGGATCTTCACCTAGATCCTTTTAAATTAAAAATGAAGTTTTAAATCAA
TCTAAAGTATATATGAGTAAACTTGGTCTGACAGTTATTTGCCGACTACCTTGGTGATCTCGCCTTTTAC
GTAATGGACAAATTCTTCCAACTGATCTGCGCGCGAGGCCAAGCGATCTTCTTCTTGTCCAAGATAAGCC
TGTCTAGCTTCAAGTATGACGGGCTGATACTGGGCCGGCAGGCGCTCCATTGCCCAGTCGGCAGCGACAT
CCTTCGGCGCGATTTTGCCGGTTACTGCGCTGTACCAAATGCGGGACAACGTAAGCACTACATTTCGCTC
ATCGCCAGCCCAGTCGGGCGGCGAGTTCCATAGCGTTAAGGTTTCATTTAGCGCCTCAAATAGATCCTGT
TCAGGAACCGGATCAAAGAGTTCCTCCGCCGCTGGACCTACCAAGGCAACGCTATGTTCTCTTGCTTTTG
TCAGCAAGATAGCCAGATCAATGTCGATCGTGGCTGGCTCGAAGATACCTGCAAGAATGTCATTGCGCTG
CCATTCTCCAAATTGCAGTTCGCGCTTAGCTGGATAACGCCACGGAATGATGTCGTCGTGCACAACAATG
GTGACTTCTACAGCGCGGAGAATCTCGCTCTCTCCAGGGGAAGCCGAAGTTTCCAAAAGGTCGTTGATCA
AAGCTCGCCGCGTTGTTTCATCAAGCCTTACGGTCACCGTAACCAGCAAATCAATATCGCTGTGTGGCTT
CAGGCCGCCATCCACTGCGGAGCCGTACAAATGTACGGCCAGCAACGTCGGTTCGAGATGGCGCTCGATG
ACGCCAACTACCTCTGATAGTTGAGTCGATACTTCGGCGATCACCGCTTCCCTCATGATGTTTAACTTTG
TTTTAGGGCGACTGCCCTGCTGCGTAACATCGTTGCTGCTCCATAACATCAAACATCGACCCACGGCGTA
ACGCGCTTGCTGCTTGGATGCCCGAGGCATAGACTGTACCCCAAAAAAAAACAGTCATAACAAGCCATGA
AAACCGCCACTGCGCCGTTACCACCGCTGCGTTCGGTCAAGGTTCTGGACCAGTTGCGTGAGCGCATACT
CTTCCTTTTTCAATATTATTGAAGCATTTATCAGGGTTATTGTCTCATGAGCGGATACATATTTGAATGT
ATTTAGAAAAATAAACAAATAGGGGTTCCGCGCACATTTCCCCGAAAAGTGCCACCTGACGTCTAAGAAA
CCATTATTATCATGACATTAACCTATAAAAATAGGCGTATCACGAGGCCCTTTCGTCCACTGAAGAGCCA
CTTCGTGGTCTCAAGTATAATGATCAAAGGGTCCGGGATTCATGATAACTCGTTCACTACCACATGATTA
AGGAAAGGTGTTGACACCCTTATCTTATCTTTCTTTTGTGAGGAAATGAGTGATTGTGTATGGTTTACTA
GTCTCCACTTGATCGGTTGCTTTGGCTCCTTCCTTTTGGAAGAAAAGAAATCAGATGCATGACCGTAAAT
ATAATGTTTTGGACCTTTTATTTATCTTGTATGTATTTTTAAAATTTGGTTTACATTACTTCGGTTAATA
AATACTATAACAGGAATATCTATAAACAGAGTCATGACTCATAATGCATTTCACAATGTCAAAGCTGAAC
GTTGAGATAAATTTATCAATAGCACTAAATATTAATCCGCGGTATACCGCGGGTCTATATTTTCATTAAA
TAAAAAATAATTGAATATTTCTTAGGATGACTTAATAAATTTCTGCTATTGTTTGATTTAAATGTATAAT
TCACCGCGAGACAAAATTTTATAACTCAAATTTTAAAGTTTTAAGTTGTATTTGTTTATTTTGTTAAATG
TTTAATATTGTATAATTGTATTTTGATTGTTGTTTCTCGGATTTCACCCGTAGTACACCATCCCATATTA
ATATCGAATCAAACCCGTCAATTCTAGGATTTCACCTGTGGTAGTATTTAATTGTATAATAATAACTTGA
TTGTCATTCTAGGATTTCACTCCTAGTTCTATCGCAAATTATTATCAACTCAAACCAGTCAATTCTAAAA
TTTCACCCGTTGTACACCATCCCATATTAATATCGAATCAAGCCCGCTCCTGAGACCACAGAGTGATTAA
TGAATCGGCCAACGCGCGGGGAGAGGCGGTTTGCGTATTGGGCGCTCTTCCGCTTCCTCGCTCACTGACT
CGCTGCGCTCGGTCGTTCGGCTGCGGCGAGCGGTATCAGCTCACTCAAAGGCGGTAATACGGTTATCCAC
AGAATCAGGGGATAACGCAGGAAAGAACATGTGAGCAAAAGGCCAGCAAAAGGCCAGGAACCGTAAAAAG
GCCGCGTTGCTGGCGTTTTTCCATAGGCTCCGCCCCCCTGACGAGCATCACAAAAATCGACGCTCAAGTC
AGAGGTGGCGAAACCCGACAGGACTATAAAGATACCAGGCGTTTCCCCCTGGAAGCTCCCTCGTGCGCTC
TCCTGTTCCGACCCTGCCGCTTACCGGATACCTGTCCGCCTTTCTCCCTTCGGGAAGCGTGGCGCTTTCT
CATAGCTCACGCTGTAGGTATCTCAGTTCGGTGTAGGTCGTTCGCTCCAAGCTGGGCTGTGTGCACGAAC
CCCCCGTTCAGCCCGACCGCTGCGCCTTATCCGGTAACTATC
Features (pLannotate 1.2.2; 6 found; start..end, strand, type, name):
    458..1246    -  CDS            aadA: S3AD_ECOLX - Experimental evidence at protein level: Swiss-Prot protein existence level 1. Mediates bacterial resistance to the antibiotics streptomycin and spectinomycin. From Escherichia coli.
   1253..1309    -  CDS            GmR (fragment): gentamycin acetyltransferase; aacC1; confers resistance to gentamycin
   1397..1477    +  CDS            int (fragment): INT2_ECOLX - Protein inferred from homology: Swiss-Prot protein existence level 3. Putative integrase believed to be involved in the insertion of antibiotic resistance genes into plasmids and transposons. From Escherichia coli.
   1468..1572    -  promoter       AmpR promoter: bla
   2516..2565    -  CDS            lacI (fragment): lac repressor; lacI; The lac repressor binds to the lac operator to inhibit transcription in E. coli. This inhibition can be relieved by adding lactose or isopropyl-β-D-thiogalactopyranoside (IPTG).
   2748..284     -  rep_origin     ori (across the origin): high-copy-number ColE1/pMB1/pBR322/pUC origin of replication
