[The description below was written by a language model from this plasmid's Addgene catalogue record and pLannotate feature annotations shown in this document.]
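Description:
pICH45173 is a level 0 promoter module from a Golden Gate modular cloning (MoClo) toolbox for plants, built in the pICH41233 backbone and catalogued as a plant expression vector. It is a small plasmid of about 3.05 kb that serves as a storage and donor vector for a standardized part rather than as a complete expression construct. It is maintained in E. coli at high copy through a ColE1/pUC-type origin of replication. Selection is with spectinomycin, conferred by the aadA aminoglycoside adenylyltransferase gene. The short gentamicin acetyltransferase and integrase fragments annotated next to aadA are most likely remnants of the integron context from which the resistance cassette was taken. An AmpR (bla) promoter lies upstream in the same orientation and may drive expression of the marker.

The insert is the promoter of the Arabidopsis thaliana RbcS1B gene (AT5g38430), which encodes a Rubisco small subunit. Internal BsaI and BbsI (BpiI) recognition sites were removed by point mutation so that the part is compatible with type IIS assembly. The fragment was cloned through BpiI sites that were destroyed in the process, and it can be released with BsaI for one-pot assembly with coding sequence, terminator and other modules into a plant transcription unit. The automated feature table does not annotate the promoter. It presumably lies in the unannotated region between the marker and the origin, where a short lacI fragment is also detected. The record does not state the promoter's length, its flanking fusion overhangs or its expression characteristics.
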