Addgene plasmid #50259: pICH45173
Depositing lab: Sylvestre Marillonnet & Nicola Patron. Depositing organization: Leibniz Institute of Plant Biochemistry (IPB). Publication: A golden gate modular cloning toolbox for plants. Engler C, Youles M, Gruetzner R, Ehnert TM, Werner S, Jones JD, Patron NJ, Marillonnet S. ACS Synth Biol. 2014 Nov 21;3(11):839-43. doi: 10.1021/sb4001504. Epub 2014 Feb 20. PubMed 24933124.
Backbone
  Vector backbone: pICH41233
  Vector type: plant expression
Growth in bacteria
  Bacterial resistance: Spectinomycin, 50 μg/mL
  Growth temperature: 37°C
  Growth strain: DH5alpha
  Copy number: High Copy
Gene/Insert
  Gene/Insert name: promoter, RbcS1B (AT5g38430, A. thaliana)
  Species: A. thaliana (mustard weed)
  Mutation: BsaI/BbsI sites removed by point-mutation
  Cloning method: Restriction Enzyme; 5′ cloning site BpiI (destroyed during cloning); 3′ cloning site BpiI (destroyed during cloning)
Terms and licenses: Academic/Nonprofit Terms; Industry Terms: Not Available to Industry
Depositor comments: insert can be released with BsaI
How to cite: pICH45173 was a gift from Sylvestre Marillonnet & Nicola Patron (Addgene plasmid # 50259 ; http://n2t.net/addgene:50259 ; RRID:Addgene_50259)
