>Addgene plasmid #50259 | pICH45173 | addgene partial sequence | sequence record 76611 | pBR322ori-F 5'-GGGAAACGCCTGGTATCTTT-3'
CTGACTTGAGCGTCGATTTTTGTGATGCTCGTCAGGGGGGCGGAGCCTATGGAAAAACGCCAGCAACGCG
GCCTTTTTACGGTTCCTGGCCTTTTGCTGGCCTTTTGCTCACATGTTCTTTCCTGCGTTATCCCCTGATT
CTGTGGATAACCGTATTACCGCCTTTGAGTGAGCTGATACCGCTCGCCGCAGCCGAACGACCGAGCGCAG
CGAGTCAGTGAGCGAGGAAGCGGAAGAGCGCCCAATACGCAAACCGCCTCTCCCCGCGCGTTGGCCGATT
CATTAATCACTCTGTGGTCTCAGGAGCGGGCTTGATTCGATATTAATATGGGATGGTGTACAACGGGTGA
AATTTTAGAATTGACTGGTTTGAGTTGATAATAATTTGCGATAGAACTAGGAGTGAAATCCTAGAATGAC
AATCAAGTTATTATTATACAATTAAATACTACCACAGGTGAAATCCTAGAATTGACGGGTTTGATTCGAT
ATTAATATGGGATGGTGTACTACGGGTGAAATCCGAGAAACAACAATCAAAATACAATTATACAATATTA
AACATTTAACAAAATAAACAAATACAACTTAAAACTTTAAAATTTGAGTTATAAAATTTTGTCTCGCGGT
GAATTATACATTTAAATCAAACAATAGCAGAAATTTATTAAGTCATCCTAAGAAATATTCAATTATTTTT
TATTTAATGAAAATATAGACCCGCGGTATACCGCGGATTAATATTTAGTGCTATTGATAAATTTATCTCA
ACGTTCAGCTTTGACATTGTGAAATGCATTATGAGTCATGACTCTGTTTATAGATATTCCTGTTATAGTA
TTTATTAACCGAAGTAATGTAAACCAAATTTTAAAAATACATACAAGATAAATAAAAGGTCCAAAACATT
ATATTTACGGTCATGCATCTGATTTCTTTTCTTCCAAAAGG
