>Addgene plasmid #50259 | pICH45173 | addgene partial sequence | sequence record 76676 | Spect-R 5'-ACTTTGTTTTAGGGCGACTG-3'
AACATCGACCCACGGCGTAACGCGCTTGCTGCTTGGATGCCCGAGGCATAGACTGTACCCCAAAAAAAAA
CAGTCATAACAAGCCATGAAAACCGCCACTGCGCCGTTACCACCGCTGCGTTCGGTCAAGGTTCTGGACC
AGTTGCGTGAGCGCATACTCTTCCTTTTTCAATATTATTGAAGCATTTATCAGGGTTATTGTCTCATGAG
CGGATACATATTTGAATGTATTTAGAAAAATAAACAAATAGGGGTTCCGCGCACATTTCCCCGAAAAGTG
CCACCTGACGTCTAAGAAACCATTATTATCATGACATTAACCTATAAAAATAGGCGTATCACGAGGCCCT
TTCGTCCACTGAAGAGCCACTTCGTGGTCTCAAGTATAATGATCAAAGGGTCCGGGATTCATGATAACTC
GTTCACTACCACATGATTAAGGAAAGGTGTTGACACCCTTATCTTATCTTTCTTTTGTGAGGAAATGAGT
GATTGTGTATGGTTTACTAGTCTCCACTTGATCGGTTGCTTTGGCTCCTTCCTTTTGGAAGAAAAGAAAT
CAGATGCATGACCGTAAATATAATGTTTTGGACCTTTTATTTATCTTGTATGTATTTTTAAAATTTGGTT
TACATTACTTCGGTTAATAAATACTATAACAGGAATATCTATAAACAGAGTCATGACTCATAATGCATTT
CACAATGTCAAAGCTGAACGTTGAGATAAATTTATCAATAGCACTAAATATTAATCCGCGGTATACCGCG
GGTCTATATTTTCATTAAATAAAAAATAATTGAATATTTCTTA
